>Addgene plasmid #103228 | LSB-hsa-miR-135b-3p | depositor full sequence | sequence record 195505 | Full Sequence
AATTGAGGGGATAACGCAGGAAAGAACATGTGAGCAAAAGGCCAGCAAAAGGCCAGGAACCGTAAAAAGG
CCGCGTTGCTGGCGTTTTTCCATAGGCTCCGCCCCCCTGACGAGCATCACAAAAATCGACGCTCAAGTCA
GAGGTGGCGAAACCCGACAGGACTATAAAGATACCAGGCGTTTCCCCCTGGAAGCTCCCTCGTGCGCTCT
CCTGTTCCGACCCTGCCGCTTACCGGATACCTGTCCGCCTTTCTCCCTTCGGGAAGCGTGGCGCTTTCTC
ATAGCTCACGCTGTAGGTATCTCAGTTCGGTGTAGGTCGTTCGCTCCAAGCTGGGCTGTGTGCACGAACC
CCCCGTTCAGCCCGACCGCTGCGCCTTATCCGGTAACTATCGTCTTGAGTCCAACCCGGTAAGACACGAC
TTATCGCCACTGGCAGCAGCCACTGGTAACAGGATTAGCAGAGCGAGGTATGTAGGCGGTGCTACAGAGT
TCTTGAAGTGGTGGCCTAACTACGGCTACACTAGAAGAACAGTATTTGGTATCTGCGCTCTGCTGAAGCC
AGTTACCTTCGGAAAAAGAGTTGGTAGCTCTTGATCCGGCAAACAAACCACCGCTGGTAGCGGTGGTTTT
TTTGTTTGCAAGCAGCAGATTACGCGCAGAAAAAAAGGATCTCAAGAAGATCCTTTGATCTTTTCTACGG
GGTCTGACGCTCAGTGGAACGAAAACTCACGTTAAGGGATTTTGGTCATGAGATTATCAAAAAGGATCTT
CACCTAGATCCTTTTAAATTAAAAATGAAGTTTTAAATCAATCTAAAGTATATATGAGTAAACTTGGTCT
GACAGTTACCAATGCTTAATCAGTGAGGCACCTATCTCAGCGATCTGTCTATTTCGTTCATCCATAGTTG
CCTGACTCCCCGTCGTGTAGATAACTACGATACGGGAGGGCTTACCATCTGGCCCCAGTGCTGCAATGAT
ACCGCGAGAACCACGCTCACCGGCTCCAGATTTATCAGCAATAAACCAGCCAGCCGGAAGGGCCGAGCGC
AGAAGTGGTCCTGCAACTTTATCCGCCTCCATCCAGTCTATTAATTGTTGCCGGGAAGCTAGAGTAAGTA
GTTCGCCAGTTAATAGTTTGCGCAACGTTGTTGCCATTGCTACAGGCATCGTGGTGTCACGCTCGTCGTT
TGGTATGGCTTCATTCAGCTCCGGTTCCCAACGATCAAGGCGAGTTACATGATCCCCCATGTTGTGCAAA
AAAGCGGTTAGCTCCTTCGGTCCTCCGATCGTTGTCAGAAGTAAGTTGGCCGCAGTGTTATCACTCATGG
TTATGGCAGCACTGCATAATTCTCTTACTGTCATGCCATCCGTAAGATGCTTTTCTGTGACTGGTGAGTA
CTCAACCAAGTCATTCTGAGAATAGTGTATGCGGCGACCGAGTTGCTCTTGCCCGGCGTCAATACGGGAT
AATACCGCGCCACATAGCAGAACTTTAAAAGTGCTCATCATTGGAAAACGTTCTTCGGGGCGAAAACTCT
CAAGGATCTTACCGCTGTTGAGATCCAGTTCGATGTAACCCACTCGTGCACCCAACTGATCTTCAGCATC
TTTTACTTTCACCAGCGTTTCTGGGTGAGCAAAAACAGGAAGGCAAAATGCCGCAAAAAAGGGAATAAGG
GCGACACGGAAATGTTGAATACTCATACTCTTCCTTTTTCAATATTATTGAAGCATTTATCAGGGTTATT
GTCTCATGAGCGGATACATATTTGAATGTAGCTCCGAATTTCTCGAGGGCTTGTCGACGACGGCGGTCTC
CGTCGTCAGGATCATGAATTCGACCCGCCTGCCACCATGACCGAGTACAAGCCCACGGTGCGCCTCGCCA
CCCGCGACGACGTCCCCCGGGCCGTACGCACCCTCGCCGCCGCGTTCGCCGACTACCCCGCCACGCGCCA
CACCGTCGACCCGGACCGCCACATCGAGCGGGTCACCGAGCTGCAAGAACTCTTCCTCACGCGCGTCGGG
CTCGACATCGGCAAGGTGTGGGTCGCGGACGACGGCGCCGCGGTGGCGGTCTGGACCACGCCGGAGAGCG
TCGAAGCGGGGGCGGTGTTCGCCGAGATCGGCCCGCGCATGGCCGAGTTGAGCGGTTCCCGGCTGGCCGC
GCAGCAACAGATGGAAGGCCTCCTGGCGCCGCACCGGCCCAAGGAGCCCGCGTGGTTCCTGGCCACCGTC
GGCGTCTCGCCCGACCACCAGGGCAAGGGTCTGGGCAGCGCCGTCGTGCTCCCCGGAGTGGAGGCGGCCG
AGCGCGCCGGGGTGCCCGCCTTCCTGGAGACATCCGCGCCCCGCAACCTCCCCTTCTACGAGCGGCTCGG
CTTCACCGTCACCGCCGACGTCGAGGTGCCCGAAGGACCGCGCACCTGGTGCATGACCCGCAAGCCCGGT
GCCTGATACGCGTGAATTCACTCCTCAGGTGCAGGCTGCCTATCAGAAGGTGGTGGCTGGTGTGGCCAAT
GCCCTGGCTCACAAATACCACTGAGATCTTTTTCCCTCTGCCAAAAATTATGGGGACATCATGAAGCCCC
TTGAGCATCTGACTTCTGGCTAATAAAGGAAATTTATTTTCATTGCAATAGTGTGTTGGAATTTTTTGTG
TCTCTCACTCGGAAGGACATATGGGAGGGCAAATCATTTAAAACATCAGAATGAGTATTTGGTTTAGAGT
TTGGCAACATATGCCCATATGCTGGCTGCCATGAACAAAGGTTGGCTATAAAGAGGTCATCAGTATATGA
AACAGCCCCCTGCTGTCCATTCCTTATTCCATAGAAAAGCCTTGACTTGAGGTTAGATTTTTTTTATATT
TTGTTTTGTGTTATTTTTTTCTTTAACATCCCTAAAATTTTCCTTACATGTTTTACTAGCCAGATTTTTC
CTCCTCTCCTGACTACTCCCAGTCATAGCTGTCCCTCTTCTCTTATGGAGATCCCTCGACCTGCAGCCCA
AGCTTGAATTCTCTAGAATTACCCTGTTATCCCTATGCTTGGTTTACCGAGCTCTTATTGGTTTTCAAAC
TTCATTGACTGTGCCCAACGCGCCTGGGAGCTCACGGGGACAGCCCCCCCCCAAAGCCCCCAGGGATGTA
ATTACGTCCCTCCCCCGCTAGGGGGCAGCAGCGAGCCGCCCGGGGCTCCGCTCCGGTCCGGCGCTCCCCC
CGCATCCCCGAGCCGGCAGCGTGCGGGGACAGCCCGGGCACGGGGAAGGTGGCACGGGATCGCTTTCCTC
TGAACGCTTCTCGCTGCTCTTTGAGCCTGCAGACACCTGGGGGGATACGGGGAAAAAGCTAGGCTGAAAG
ACCGGTTCTTAGAATGACACGCGCCTGGGAGCTCACGGGGACAGCCCCCCCCCAAAGCCCCCAGGGATGT
AATTACGTCCCTCCCCCGCTAGGGGGCAGCAGCGAGCCGCCCGGGGCTCCGCTCCGGTCCGGCGCTCCCC
CCGCATCCCCGAGCCGGCAGCGTGCGGGGACAGCCCGGGCACGGGGAAGGTGGCACGGGATCGCTTTCCT
CTGAACGCTTCTCGCTGCTCTTTGAGCCTGCAGACACCTGGGGGGATACGGGGAAAAAGCTAACTTCTGA
GACGACAACTTTGTATAGAAAAGTTGGCTCCGAATTCGCCCTTGACAGCAGAGATCCAGTTTGGTTAATT
AATTGGCTCCGGTGCCCGTCAGTGGGCAGAGCGCACATCGCCCACAGTCCCCGAGAAGTTGTGGGGAGGG
GTCGGCAATTGAACCGGTGCCTAGAGAAGGTGGCGCGGGGTAAACTGGGAAAGTGATGTCGTGTACTGGC
TCCGCCTTTTTCCCGAGGGTGGGGGAGAACCGTATATAAGTGCAGTAGTCGCCGTGAACGTTCTTTTTCG
CAACGGGTTTGCCGCCAGAACACAGGTAAGTGCCGTGTGTGGTTCCCGCGGGCCTGGCCTCTTTACGGGT
TATGGCCCTTGCGTGCCTTGAATTACTTCCACCTGGCTGCAGTACGTGATTCTTGATCCCGAGCTTCGGG
TTGGAAGTGGGTGGGAGAGTTCGAGGCCTTGCGCTTAAGGAGCCCCTTCGCCTCGTGCTTGAGTTGAGGC
CTGGCCTGGGCGCTGGGGCCGCCGCGTGCGAATCTGGTGGCACCTTCGCGCCTGTCTCGCTGCTTTCGAT
AAGTCTCTAGCCATTTAAAATTTTTGATGACCTGCTGCGACGCTTTTTTTCTGGCAAGATAGTCTTGTAA
ATGCGGGCCAAGATCTGCACACTGGTATTTCGGTTTTTGGGGCCGCGGGCGGCGACGGGGCCCGTGCGTC
CCAGCGCACATGTTCGGCGAGGCGGGGCCTGCGAGCGCGGCCACCGAGAATCGGACGGGGGTAGTCTCAA
GCTGGCCGGCCTGCTCTGGTGCCTGGCCTCGCGCCGCCGTGTATCGCCCCGCCCTGGGCGGCAAGGCTGG
CCCGGTCGGCACCAGTTGCGTGAGCGGAAAGATGGCCGCTTCCCGGCCCTGCTGCAGGGAGCTCAAAATG
GAGGACGCGGCGCTCGGGAGAGCGGGCGGGTGAGTCACCCACACAAAGGAAAAGGGCCTTTCCGTCCTCA
GCCGTCGCTTCATGTGACTCCACGGAGTACCGGGCGCCGTCCAGGCACCTCGATTAGTTCTCGAGCTTTT
GGAGTACGTCGTCTTTAGGTTGGGGGGAGGGGTTTTATGCGATGGAGTTTCCCCACACTGAGTGGGTGGA
GACTGAAGTTAGGCCAGCTTGGCACTTGATGTAATTCTCCTTGGAATTTGCCCTTTTTGAGTTTGGATCT
TGGTTCATTCTCAAGCCTCAGACAGTGGTTCAAAGTTTTTTTCTTCCATTTCAGGTGTCGTGAGAAGGGC
GAATTCGACCCAAGTTTGTACAAAAAAGCAGGCTGGATCCAGGTGCCACCATGGTGAGCGAGCTGATTAA
GGAGAACATGCACATGAAGCTGTACATGGAGGGCACCGTGAACAACCACCACTTCAAGTGCACATCCGAG
GGCGAAGGCAAGCCCTACGAGGGCACCCAGACCATGAGAATCAAGGCGGTCGAGGGCGGCCCTCTCCCCT
TCGCCTTCGACATCCTGGCTACCAGCTTCATGTACGGCAGCAAAACCTTCATCAACCACACCCAGGGCAT
CCCCGACTTCTTTAAGCAGTCCTTCCCCGAGGGCTTCACATGGGAGAGAGTCACCACATACGAAGATGGG
GGCGTGCTGACCGCTACCCAGGACACCAGCCTCCAGGACGGCTGCCTCATCTACAACGTCAAGATCAGAG
GGGTGAACTTCCCATCCAACGGCCCTGTGATGCAGAAGAAAACACTCGGCTGGGAGGCCTCCACCGAGAC
ACTGTACCCCGCTGACGGCGGCCTGGAAGGCAGAGCCGACATGGCCCTGAAGCTCGTGGGCGGGGGCCAC
CTGATCTGCAACCTTAAGACCACATACAGATCCAAGAAACCCGCTAAGAACCTCAAGATGCCCGGCGTCT
ACTATGTGGACAGGAGACTGGAAAGAATCAAGGAGGCCGACAAAGAGACATACGTCGAGCAGCACGAGGT
GGCTGTGGCCAGATACTGCGACCTCCCTAGCAAACTGGGGCACAAACTTAATTGAGAATTCTACCACCCA
GCTTTCTTGTACAAAGTGGTACGTCTCAAGACCAGAGGTCTCTGCTTAGCCTCTTCCCATGGCTTTTAGC
CCTACATCCCATGGCTTTTAGCCCTACATCCCATGGCTTTTAGCCCTACATCCCATGGCTTTTAGCCCTA
CATCAACCAGAAGAGACCTGTGCTTCACTCCTCAGGTGCAGGCTGCCTATCAGAAGGTGGTGGCTGGTGT
GGCCAATGCCCTGGCTCACAAATACCACTGAGATCTTTTTCCCTCTGCCAAAAATTATGGGGACATCATG
AAGCCCCTTGAGCATCTGACTTCTGGCTAATAAAGGAAATTTATTTTCATTGCAATAGTGTGTTGGAATT
TTTTGTGTCTCTCACTCGGAAGGACATATGGGAGGGCAAATCATTTAAAACATCAGAATGAGTATTTGGT
TTAGAGTTTGGCAACATATGCCCATATGCTGGCTGCCATGAACAAAGGTTGGCTATAAAGAGGTCATCAG
TATATGAAACAGCCCCCTGCTGTCCATTCCTTATTCCATAGAAAAGCCTTGACTTGAGGTTAGATTTTTT
TTATATTTTGTTTTGTGTTATTTTTTTCTTTAACATCCCTAAAATTTTCCTTACATGTTTTACTAGCCAG
ATTTTTCCTCCTCTCCTGACTACTCCCAGTCATAGCTGTCCCTCTTCTCTTATGGAGATCCCGAGCGGTG
CGTTTTTATGCTTGTAGTATTGTATAATGTTTTTAAGATCCAAGCTTCTGACCTCTTCTCTTCCTCCCAC
AGGGCCTCGAGACAATTGCATCGATGGTACCAGTGAAAGTCTGCAATGAATTCGAGTTGGCGCGCCTGTC
ATTCTAAATCTCTCTTTCAGCCTAAAGCTTTTTCCCCGTATCCCCCCAGGTGTCTGCAGGCTCAAAGAGC
AGCGAGAAGCGTTCAGAGGAAAGCGATCCCGTGCCACCTTCCCCGTGCCCGGGCTGTCCCCGCACGCTGC
CGGCTCGGGGATGCGGGGGGAGCGCCGGACCGGAGCGGAGCCCCGGGCGGCTCGCTGCTGCCCCCTAGCG
GGGGAGGGACGTAATTACATCCCTGGGGGCTTTGGGAGGGGGCTGTCCCCGTGAGCTCCCAGGCGCGCCT
GTCATTCTAAATCTCTCTTTCAGCCTAAAGCTTTTTCCCCGTATCCCCCCAGGTGTCTGCAGGCTCAAAG
AGCAGCGAGAAGCGTTCAGAGGAAAGCGATCCCGTGCCACCTTCCCCGTGCCCGGGCTGTCCCCGCACGC
TGCCGGCTCGGGGATGCGGGGGGAGCGCCGGACCGGAGCGGAGCCCCGGGCGGCTCGCTGCTGCCCCCTA
GCGGGGGAGGGACGTAATTACATCCCTGGGGGCTTTGGGGGGGGGCTGTCCCCGTGAGCTCCCAGGCGCG
CCAACTCGGTACCGTATCGATGTCGACGTTAACGCTAGTGATATCAACTTTGTATAGAAAAGTTGGCTCC
GAATTCGCCCTTGACAGCAGAGATCCAGTTTGGTTAATTAATTGGCTCCGGTGCCCGTCAGTGGGCAGAG
CGCACATCGCCCACAGTCCCCGAGAAGTTGTGGGGAGGGGTCGGCAATTGAACCGGTGCCTAGAGAAGGT
GGCGCGGGGTAAACTGGGAAAGTGATGTCGTGTACTGGCTCCGCCTTTTTCCCGAGGGTGGGGGAGAACC
GTATATAAGTGCAGTAGTCGCCGTGAACGTTCTTTTTCGCAACGGGTTTGCCGCCAGAACACAGGTAAGT
GCCGTGTGTGGTTCCCGCGGGCCTGGCCTCTTTACGGGTTATGGCCCTTGCGTGCCTTGAATTACTTCCA
CCTGGCTGCAGTACGTGATTCTTGATCCCGAGCTTCGGGTTGGAAGTGGGTGGGAGAGTTCGAGGCCTTG
CGCTTAAGGAGCCCCTTCGCCTCGTGCTTGAGTTGAGGCCTGGCCTGGGCGCTGGGGCCGCCGCGTGCGA
ATCTGGTGGCACCTTCGCGCCTGTCTCGCTGCTTTCGATAAGTCTCTAGCCATTTAAAATTTTTGATGAC
CTGCTGCGACGCTTTTTTTCTGGCAAGATAGTCTTGTAAATGCGGGCCAAGATCTGCACACTGGTATTTC
GGTTTTTGGGGCCGCGGGCGGCGACGGGGCCCGTGCGTCCCAGCGCACATGTTCGGCGAGGCGGGGCCTG
CGAGCGCGGCCACCGAGAATCGGACGGGGGTAGTCTCAAGCTGGCCGGCCTGCTCTGGTGCCTGGCCTCG
CGCCGCCGTGTATCGCCCCGCCCTGGGCGGCAAGGCTGGCCCGGTCGGCACCAGTTGCGTGAGCGGAAAG
ATGGCCGCTTCCCGGCCCTGCTGCAGGGAGCTCAAAATGGAGGACGCGGCGCTCGGGAGAGCGGGCGGGT
GAGTCACCCACACAAAGGAAAAGGGCCTTTCCGTCCTCAGCCGTCGCTTCATGTGACTCCACGGAGTACC
GGGCGCCGTCCAGGCACCTCGATTAGTTCTCGAGCTTTTGGAGTACGTCGTCTTTAGGTTGGGGGGAGGG
GTTTTATGCGATGGAGTTTCCCCACACTGAGTGGGTGGAGACTGAAGTTAGGCCAGCTTGGCACTTGATG
TAATTCTCCTTGGAATTTGCCCTTTTTGAGTTTGGATCTTGGTTCATTCTCAAGCCTCAGACAGTGGTTC
AAAGTTTTTTTCTTCCATTTCAGGTGTCGTGAGAAGGGCGAATTCGACCCAAGTTTGTACAAAAAAGCAG
GCTCGCCACCATGGTGAGCAAGGGCGAGGAGCTGTTCACCGGGGTGGTGCCCATCCTGGTCGAGCTGGAC
GGCGACGTAAACGGCCACAAGTTCAGCGTGAGGGGCGAGGGCGAGGGCGATGCCACCAACGGCAAGCTGA
CCCTGAAGTTCATCTGCACCACCGGCAAGCTGCCCGTGCCCTGGCCCACCCTCGTGACCACCCTGAGCCA
CGGCGTGCAGTGCTTCGCCCGCTACCCCGACCACATGAAGCAGCACGACTTCTTCAAGTCCGCCATGCCC
GAAGGCTACGTCCAGGAGCGCACCATCTTCTTCAAGGACGACGGCACCTACAAGACCCGCGCCGAGGTGA
AGTTCGAGGGCGACACCCTAGTGAACCGCATCGAGCTGAAGGGCGTCGACTTCAAGGAGGACGGCAACAT
CCTGGGGCACAAGCTGGAGTACAACTTCAACAGCCACAACATCTATATCATGGCCGTCAAGCAGAAGAAC
GGCATCAAGGTGAACTTCAAGATCCGCCACAACGTGGAGGACGGCAGCGTGCAGCTCGCCGACCACTACC
AGCAGAACACCCCCATCGGCGACGGCCCCGTGCTGCTGCCCGACAGCCACTACCTGAGCACCCAGTCCGT
GCTGAGCAAAGACCCCAACGAGAAGCGCGATCACATGGTCCTGCTGGAGTTCCGCACCGCCGCCGGGATC
ACTCTCGGCATGGACGAGCTGTACAAGTAATACCACCCAGCTTTCTTGTACAAAGTGGTACGCGTGAATT
CACTCCTCAGGTGCAGGCTGCCTATCAGAAGGTGGTGGCTGGTGTGGCCAATGCCCTGGCTCACAAATAC
CACTGAGATCTTTTTCCCTCTGCCAAAAATTATGGGGACATCATGAAGCCCCTTGAGCATCTGACTTCTG
GCTAATAAAGGAAATTTATTTTCATTGCAATAGTGTGTTGGAATTTTTTGTGTCTCTCACTCGGAAGGAC
ATATGGGAGGGCAAATCATTTAAAACATCAGAATGAGTATTTGGTTTAGAGTTTGGCAACATATGCCCAT
ATGCTGGCTGCCATGAACAAAGGTTGGCTATAAAGAGGTCATCAGTATATGAAACAGCCCCCTGCTGTCC
ATTCCTTATTCCATAGAAAAGCCTTGACTTGAGGTTAGATTTTTTTTATATTTTGTTTTGTGTTATTTTT
TTCTTTAACATCCCTAAAATTTTCCTTACATGTTTTACTAGCCAGATTTTTCCTCCTCTCCTGACTACTC
CCAGTCATAGCTGTCCCTCTTCTCTTATGGAGATCCCTCGACCTGCAGCCCAAGCTTGGCGTAATCATGG
TCATAGCTGTTTCCTGTGTGAAATTGTTATCCGCTCACAATTCCACACAACATACGAGCCGGAAGCATAA
AGTGTAAAGCCTGGGGTGCCTAATGAGTGAGCTAACTCACATTAATTGCGTTGCGCTCACTGCCCGCTTT
CCAGTCGGGAAACCTGTCGTGCCAGCGGATCGACAGTACTAAGCTTGGTCTAATACCCAATCTCTCGTCT
TATCCAGATGTTTTATACGCCTCTGGCCCGTGTCTCAAAATCTCTGATGTTACATTGCACAAGATAAAAT
AATATCATCATGAACAATAAAACTGTCTGCTTACATAAACAGTAATACAAGGGGTGTTATGAGCCATATT
CAACGGGAAACGTCGAGGCCGCGATTAAATTCCAACATGGATGCTGATTTATATGGGTATAAATGGGCTC
GCGATAATGTCGGGCAATCAGGTGCGACAATCTATCGCTTGTATGGGAAGCCCGATGCGCCAGAGTTGTT
TCTGAAACATGGCAAAGGTAGCGTTGCCAATGATGTTACAGATGAGATGGTCAGACTAAACTGGCTGACG
GAATTTATGCCTCTTCCGACCATCAAGCATTTTATCCGTACTCCTGATGATGCATGGTTACTCACCACTG
CGATCCCCGGAAAAACAGCATTCCAGGTATTAGAAGAATATCCTGATTCAGGTGAAAATATTGTTGATGC
GCTGGCAGTGTTCCTGCGCCGGTTGCATTCGATTCCTGTTTGTAATTGTCCTTTTAACAGCGATCGCGTA
TTTCGTCTCGCTCAGGCGCAATCACGAATGAATAACGGTTTGGTTGATGCGAGTGATTTTGATGACGAGC
GTAATGGCTGGCCTGTTGAACAAGTCTGGAAAGAAATGCATAAACTTTTGCCATTCTCACCGGATTCAGT
CGTCACTCATGGTGATTTCTCACTTGATAACCTTATTTTTGACGAGGGGAAATTAATAGGTTGTATTGAT
GTTGGACGAGTCGGAATCGCAGACCGATACCAGGATCTTGCCATCCTATGGAACTGCCTCGGTGAGTTTT
CTCCTTCATTACAGAAACGGCTTTTTCAAAAATATGGTATTGATAATCCTGATATGAATAAATTGCAGTT
TCATTTGATGCTCGATGAGTTTTTCTAATCAGAATTGGTTAATTGGTTGTAACACTGGCAGAGCATTACG
CTGACTTGACGGGACGGCGCAAGCTCATGACCAAAATCCCTTAACGTGAGTTACGCGTCGTTCCACTGAG
CGTCAGAGGTATCACTAGTATTACAGAGGTAAGTTATAACAGTCGCCTAACCC
Features (pLannotate 1.2.2; 28 found; start..end, strand, type, name):
     87..675     -  rep_origin     ori: high-copy-number ColE1/pMB1/pBR322/pUC origin of replication
    846..1706    -  CDS            AmpR: β-lactamase; bla; confers resistance to ampicillin, carbenicillin, and related antibiotics
   1707..1778    -  promoter       AmpR promoter: bla
   1857..2456    +  CDS            PuroR: puromycin N-acetyltransferase; pac from Streptomyces alboniger; confers resistance to puromycin
   2461..2541    +  CDS            HBB (fragment): HBB_PONPY - Experimental evidence at transcript level: Swiss-Prot protein existence level 2. Involved in oxygen transport from the lung to the various peripheral tissues. From Pongo pygmaeus (Bornean orangutan).
   2612..2667    +  polyA_signal   β-globin poly(A) signal: rabbit β-globin polyadenylation signal (Gil and Proudfoot, 1987)
   3646..3666    +  protein_bind   attB4: mutant version of attB; core recombination site for the Gateway® BP reaction BP Clonase™
   3734..3945    +  promoter       EF-1α core promoter: core promoter for human elongation factor EF-1α
   3946..4884    +  intron         EF-1α intron A: intron upstream of the start codon of human EF-1α
   4911..4931    +  protein_bind   attB1: mutant version of attB; core recombination site for the Gateway® BP reaction BP Clonase™
   4951..5646    +  CDS            mKate2: mKate2 is a basic (constitutively fluorescent) red fluorescent protein published in 2009, derived from Entacmaea quadricolor. It is reported to be a rapidly-maturing monomer with moderate acid sensitivity.
   5666..5690    -  protein_bind   attB2: mutant version of attB; recombination site for the Gateway® BP reaction BP Clonase™
   5834..5908    +  CDS            HBB (fragment): HBB_PONPY - Experimental evidence at transcript level: Swiss-Prot protein existence level 2. Involved in oxygen transport from the lung to the various peripheral tissues. From Pongo pygmaeus (Bornean orangutan).
   5979..6034    +  polyA_signal   β-globin poly(A) signal: rabbit β-globin polyadenylation signal (Gil and Proudfoot, 1987)
   6418..6443    +  misc_feature   SA: splice acceptor site
   7115..7135    +  protein_bind   attB4: mutant version of attB; core recombination site for the Gateway® BP reaction BP Clonase™
   7203..7414    +  promoter       EF-1α core promoter: core promoter for human elongation factor EF-1α
   7415..8353    +  intron         EF-1α intron A: intron upstream of the start codon of human EF-1α
   8380..8400    +  protein_bind   attB1: mutant version of attB; core recombination site for the Gateway® BP reaction BP Clonase™
   8411..9127    +  CDS            EBFP2: EBFP2 is a basic (constitutively fluorescent) blue fluorescent protein published in 2007, derived from Aequorea victoria. It is reported to be a rapidly-maturing monomer with moderate acid sensitivity.
   9135..9159    -  protein_bind   attB2: mutant version of attB; recombination site for the Gateway® BP reaction BP Clonase™
   9163..9243    +  CDS            HBB (fragment): HBB_PONPY - Experimental evidence at transcript level: Swiss-Prot protein existence level 2. Involved in oxygen transport from the lung to the various peripheral tissues. From Pongo pygmaeus (Bornean orangutan).
   9314..9369    +  polyA_signal   β-globin poly(A) signal: rabbit β-globin polyadenylation signal (Gil and Proudfoot, 1987)
   9752..9774    -  protein_bind   lac operator (fragment): The lac repressor binds to the lac operator to inhibit transcription in E. coli. This inhibition can be relieved by adding lactose or isopropyl-β-D-thiogalactopyranoside (IPTG). lac repressor encoded by lacI
   9778..9808    -  promoter       lac promoter: promoter for the E. coli lac operon
   9823..9844    -  protein_bind   CAP binding site: CAP binding activates transcription in the presence of cAMP. E. coli catabolite activator protein
   9857..9896    -  CDS            lacI (fragment): lac repressor; lacI; The lac repressor binds to the lac operator to inhibit transcription in E. coli. This inhibition can be relieved by adding lactose or isopropyl-β-D-thiogalactopyranoside (IPTG).
  10069..10878   +  CDS            KanR: aminoglycoside phosphotransferase; aph(3')-Ia; confers resistance to kanamycin in bacteria or G418 (Geneticin®) in eukaryotes
