[The description below was written by a language model from this plasmid's Addgene catalogue record and pLannotate feature annotations shown in this document.]
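Description:
LSB-hsa-miR-135b-3p is a mammalian expression plasmid built on the Low Sensor Backbone (LSB) and designed as a two-colour fluorescent sensor of microRNA activity. It is about 11 kb in size. In bacteria it replicates from a high-copy ColE1/pUC-type origin and carries both an ampicillin (β-lactamase) and a kanamycin (aph(3')-Ia) resistance gene, matching the dual selection listed in the catalogue.

The payload consists of two parallel transcription units. Each is driven by the human EF-1α core promoter with its intron A and ends in a rabbit β-globin polyadenylation signal. One unit encodes the red fluorescent protein mKate2, and according to the record a target site for human miR-135b-3p lies in its 3' UTR. That target is not annotated in the feature table, but it would fall in the unannotated stretch between the mKate2 coding sequence and its poly(A) signal. The other unit encodes the blue protein EBFP2 without a target and acts as an internal reference for delivery and expression. Where miR-135b-3p is active, mKate2 output falls relative to EBFP2, so the red-to-blue ratio reports miRNA activity. Gateway attB4, attB1 and attB2 scars flank the promoters and coding sequences, reflecting modular assembly of these units.

A puromycin N-acetyltransferase gene with its own β-globin poly(A) signal allows selection in mammalian cells, although no promoter is annotated directly upstream of it. The depositor notes that the repeated poly(A) elements make the plasmid inherently unstable. The physical plasmid also has short insertions flanking the puromycin coding region compared with the deposited sequence, which are said not to affect selection.
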