Addgene plasmid #103228: LSB-hsa-miR-135b-3p
Purpose: Used to sense miRNA activity using fluorescence based tools. hsa-miR-135b-3p target in 3' UTR of of mKate. miRNA activity can be measured by the repression of mKate2 relative to EBFP2 fluorescent proteins . Plasmid is inherently unstable; please see Depositor Comments
Depositing lab: Ron Weiss. Depositing organization: Massachusetts Institute of Technology. Publication: A mixed antagonistic/synergistic miRNA repression model enables accurate predictions of multi-input miRNA sensor activity. Gam JJ, Babb J, Weiss R. Nat Commun. 2018 Jun 22;9(1):2430. doi: 10.1038/s41467-018-04575-0. PubMed 29934631.
Backbone
  Vector backbone: Low Sensor Backbone (LSB)
  Vector type: Mammalian Expression, Synthetic Biology
Growth in bacteria
  Bacterial resistance: Ampicillin and Kanamycin, 100 & 50 μg/mL
  Growth temperature: 30°C
  Growth strain: NEB Stable
  Copy number: High Copy
Gene/Insert
  Gene/Insert name: hsa-miR-135b-3p target
  Species: H. sapiens (human)
  Entrez Gene: MIR135B (a.k.a. MIRN135B, mir-135b)
  Promoter: EF-1a
  Cloning method: Gibson Cloning
Terms and licenses: Academic/Nonprofit Terms; Industry Terms: Not Available to Industry
Depositor comments: Please note that this plasmid is inherently unstable due to a repeating poly A element. We recommend performing a diagnostic digest on multiple colonies upon receipt. The depositors would like to note the presence of several discrepancies between the depositor sequence and physical plasmid sequence. In particular, the sequences upstream and downstream of the puromycin coding region have 10 bp insertions which do not affect the ability to perform puromycin selection. The sequences for those regions within the physical plasmids are as follows: Upstream of Puro: GAATTCGACCGCCTGTCTCAAGGTGCCACC; Downstream of Puro: GCTTTGAGACTACGCGTGAATTCACTCCTC.
How to cite: LSB-hsa-miR-135b-3p was a gift from Ron Weiss (Addgene plasmid # 103228 ; http://n2t.net/addgene:103228 ; RRID:Addgene_103228)
