>Addgene plasmid #103228 | LSB-hsa-miR-135b-3p | depositor partial sequence | sequence record 195506 | hsa-miR-135b-3p target
CCCATGGCTTTTAGCCCTACAT
