>Addgene plasmid #103228 | LSB-hsa-miR-135b-3p | addgene partial sequence | sequence record 226608 | mKate2-F 5'-ACCCGCTAAGAACCTCAAGA-3'
GGAGGCCGACAAAGAGACATACGTCGAGCAGCACGAGGTGGCTGTGGCCAGATACTGCGACCTCCCTAGC
AAACTGGGGCACAAACTTAATTGAGAATTCTACCACCCAGCTTTCTTGTACAAAGTGGTACGTCTCAAGA
CCAGAGGTCTCTGCTTAGCCTCTTCCCATGGCTTTTAGCCCTACATCCCATGGCTTTTAGCCCTACATCC
CATGGCTTTTAGCCCTACATCCCATGGCTTTTAGCCCTACATCAACCAGAAGAGACCTGTGCTTCACTCC
TCAGGTGCAGGCTGCCTATCAGAAGGTGGTGGCTGGTGTGGCCAATGCCCTGGCTCACAAATACCACTGA
GATCTTTTTCCCTCTGCCAAAAATTATGGGGACATCATGAAGCCCCTTGAGCATCTGACTTCTGGCTAAT
AAAGGAAATTTATTTTCATTGCAATAGTGTGTTGGAATTTTTTGTGTCTCTCACTCGGAAGGACATATGG
GAGGGCAAATCATTTAAAACATCAGAATGAGTATTTGGTTTAGAGTTTGGCAACATATGCCCATATGCTG
GCTGCCATGAACAAAGGTTGGCTATAAAGAGGTCATCAGTATATGAAACAGCCCCCTGCTGTCCATTCCT
TATTCCATAGAAAAGCCTTGACTTGA
